>Addgene plasmid #120243 | pLV-EF1a-V5-Bet1 | addgene full sequence | sequence record 232790 | Addgene NGS Result
GTAAGTGCCGTGTGTGGTTCCCGCGGGCCTGGCCTCTTTACGGGTTATGGCCCTTGCGTGCCTTGAATTA
CTTCCACCTGGCTGCAGTACGTGATTCTTGATCCCGAGCTTCGGGTTGGAAGTGGGTGGGAGAGTTCGAG
GCCTTGCGCTTAAGGAGCCCCTTCGCCTCGTGCTTGAGTTGAGGCCTGGCCTGGGCGCTGGGGCCGCCGC
GTGCGAATCTGGTGGCACCTTCGCGCCTGTCTCGCTGCTTTCGATAAGTCTCTAGCCATTTAAAATTTTT
GATGACCTGCTGCGACGCTTTTTTTCTGGCAAGATAGTCTTGTAAATGCGGGCCAAGATCTGCACACTGG
TATTTCGGTTTTTGGGGCCGCGGGCGGCGACGGGGCCCGTGCGTCCCAGCGCACATGTTCGGCGAGGCGG
GGCCTGCGAGCGCGGCCACCGAGAATCGGACGGGGGTAGTCTCAAGCTGGCCGGCCTGCTCTGGTGCCTG
GCCTCGCGCCGCCGTGTATCGCCCCGCCCTGGGCGGCAAGGCTGGCCCGGTCGGCACCAGTTGCGTGAGC
GGAAAGATGGCCGCTTCCCGGCCCTGCTGCAGGGAGCTCAAAATGGAGGACGCGGCGCTCGGGAGAGCGG
GCGGGTGAGTCACCCACACAAAGGAAAAGGGCCTTTCCGTCCTCAGCCGTCGCTTCATGTGACTCCACGG
AGTACCGGGCGCCGTCCAGGCACCTCGATTAGTTCTCGAGCTTTTGGAGTACGTCGTCTTTAGGTTGGGG
GGAGGGGTTTTATGCGATGGAGTTTCCCCACACTGAGTGGGTGGAGACTGAAGTTAGGCCAGCTTGGCAC
TTGATGTAATTCTCCTTGGAATTTGCCCTTTTTGAGTTTGGATCTTGGTTCATTCTCAAGCCTCAGACAG
TGGTTCAAAGTTTTTTTCTTCCATTTCAGGTGTCGTGAGGATCCGCCGCCATGGGTAAGCCTATCCCTAA
CCCTCTCCTCGGTCTCGATTCTACGGGGGGCGGAGGGGGTGGGCCCATGAGGCGTGCAGGCCTGGGTGAT
GGAGCACCTCCTGGCAGCTATGGGAACTATGGCTATGCCAATACTGGTTATAATGCTTGTGAAGAAGAGA
ATGACAGACTCACTGAAAGTCTGAGAAGCAAAGTAACGGCTATAAAATCTCTTTCCATTGAAATAGGCCA
TGAAGTTAAAAATCAAAACAAACTATTAGCTGAAATGGATTCACAATTTGATTCTACAACTGGATTTCTA
GGTAAAACCATGGGAAGACTGAAGATTTTGTCCAGAGGGAGCCAAACAAAATTGCTATGCTATATGATGC
TGTTTTCATTGTTTGTCTTTTTTGTCATTTATTGGATTATTAAACTGAGGTAATGGGCCGCGACGATGTT
TAAACTTCGAAACGCGTGAATTCCTCGAGGGCGGCCGCTCTAGAGTCGACGGGCCGCGGTAACAATTGTT
AACTAACTTAAGCTAGCAACGGTTTCCCTCTAGCGGGATCAATTCCGCCCCCCCCCCCTAACGTTACTGG
CCGAAGCCGCTTGGAATAAGGCCGGTGTGCGTTTGTCTATATGTTATTTTCCACCATATTGCCGTCTTTT
GGCAATGTGAGGGCCCGGAAACCTGGCCCTGTCTTCTTGACGAGCATTCCTAGGGGTCTTTCCCCTCTCG
CCAAAGGAATGCAAGGTCTGTTGAATGTCGTGAAGGAAGCAGTTCCTCTGGAAGCTTCTTGAAGACAAAC
AACGTCTGTAGCGACCCTTTGCAGGCAGCGGAACCCCCCACCTGGCGACAGGTGCCTCTGCGGCCAAAAG
CCACGTGTATAAGATACACCTGCAAAGGCGGCACAACCCCAGTGCCACGTTGTGAGTTGGATAGTTGTGG
AAAGAGTCAAATGGCTCTCCTCAAGCGTATTCAACAAGGGGCTGAAGGATGCCCAGAAGGTACCCCATTG
TATGGGATCTGATCTGGGGCCTCGGTGCACATGCTTTACATGTGTTTAGTCGAGGTTAAAAAAACGTCTA
GGCCCCCCGAACCACGGGGACGTGGTTTTCCTTTGAAAAACACGATAATACCATGACCGAGTACAAGCCC
ACGGTGCGCCTCGCCACCCGCGACGACGTCCCCAGGGCCGTACGCACCCTCGCCGCCGCGTTCGCCGACT
ACCCCGCCACGCGCCACACCGTCGATCCGGACCGCCACATCGAGCGGGTCACCGAGCTGCAAGAACTCTT
CCTCACGCGCGTCGGGCTCGACATCGGCAAGGTGTGGGTCGCGGACGACGGCGCCGCGGTGGCGGTCTGG
ACCACGCCGGAGAGCGTCGAAGCGGGGGCGGTGTTCGCCGAGATCGGCCCGCGCATGGCCGAGTTGAGCG
GTTCCCGGCTGGCCGCGCAGCAACAGATGGAAGGCCTCCTGGCGCCGCACCGGCCCAAGGAGCCCGCGTG
GTTCCTGGCCACCGTCGGCGTCTCGCCCGACCACCAGGGCAAGGGTCTGGGCAGCGCCGTCGTGCTCCCC
GGAGTGGAGGCGGCCGAGCGCGCCGGGGTGCCCGCCTTCCTGGAGACCTCCGCGCCCCGCAACCTCCCCT
TCTACGAGCGGCTCGGCTTCACCGTCACCGCCGACGTCGAGGTGCCCGAAGGACCGCGCACCTGGTGCAT
GACCCGCAAGCCCGGTGCCTGACCCGGGCGGGGCGCGTCTGGAACAATCAACCTCTGGATTACAAAATTT
GTGAAAGATTGACTGGTATTCTTAACTATGTTGCTCCTTTTACGCTATGTGGATACGCTGCTTTAATGCC
TTTGTATCATGCTATTGCTTCCCGTATGGCTTTCATTTTCTCCTCCTTGTATAAATCCTGGTTGCTGTCT
CTTTATGAGGAGTTGTGGCCCGTTGTCAGGCAACGTGGCGTGGTGTGCACTGTGTTTGCTGACGCAACCC
CCACTGGTTGGGGCATTGCCACCACCTGTCAGCTCCTTTCCGGGACTTTCGCTTTCCCCCTCCCTATTGC
CACGGCGGAACTCATCGCCGCCTGCCTTGCCCGCTGCTGGACAGGGGCTCGGCTGTTGGGCACTGACAAT
TCCGTGGTGTTGTCGGGGAAGCTGACGTCCTTTCCATGGCTGCTCGCCTGTGTTGCCACCTGGATTCTGC
GCGGGACGTCCTTCTGCTACGTCCCTTCGGCCCTCAATCCAGCGGACCTTCCTTCCCGCGGCCTGCTGCC
GGCTCTGCGGCCTCTTCCGCGTCTTCGCCTTCGCCCTCAGACGAGTCGGATCTCCCTTTGGGCCGCCTCC
CCGCCTGGAATTAATTCTGCAGTCGAGACCTAGAAAAACATGGAGCAATCACAAGTAGCAATACAGCAGC
TACCAATGCTGATTGTGCCTGGCTAGAAGCACAAGAGGAGGAGGAGGTGGGTTTTCCAGTCACACCTCAG
GTACCTTTAAGACCAATGACTTACAAGGCAGCTGTAGATCTTAGCCACTTTTTAAAAGAAAAGAGGGGAC
TGGAAGGGCTAATTCACTCCCAACGAAGACAAGATATCCTTGATCTGTGGATCTACCACACACAAGGCTA
CTTCCCTGATTAGCAGAACTACACACCAGGGCCAGGGGTCAGATATCCACTGACCTTTGGATGGTGCTAC
AAGCTAGTACCAGTTGAGCCAGATAAGGTAGAAGAGGCCAATAAAGGAGAGAACACCAGCTTGTTACACC
CTGTGAGCCTGCATGGGATGGATGACCCGGAGAGAGAAGTGTTAGAGTGGAGGTTTGACAGCCGCCTAGC
ATTTCATCACGTGGCCCGAGAGCTGCATCCGGAGTACTTCAAGAACTGCTGATATCGAGCTTGCTACAAG
GGACTTTCCGCTGGGGACTTTCCAGGGAGGCGTGGCCTGGGCGGGACTGGGGAGTGGCGAGCCCTCAGAT
CCTGCATATAAGCAGCTGCTTTTTGCCTGTACTGGGTCTCTCTGGTTAGACCAGATCTGAGCCTGGGAGC
TCTCTGGCTAACTAGGGAACCCACTGCTTAAGCCTCAATAAAGCTTGCCTTGAGTGCTTCAAGTAGTGTG
TGCCCGTCTGTTGTGTGACTCTGGTAACTAGAGATCCCTCAGACCCTTTTAGTCAGTGTGGAAAATCTCT
AGCAGTAGTAGTTCATGTCATCTTATTATTCAGTATTTATAACTTGCAAAGAAATGAATATCAGAGAGTG
AGAGGCCTTGACATTGCTAGCGTTTACCGTCGACCTCTAGCTAGAGCTTGGCGTAATCATGGTCATAGCT
GTTTCCTGTGTGAAATTGTTATCCGCTCACAATTCCACACAACATACGAGCCGGAAGCATAAAGTGTAAA
GCCTGGGGTGCCTAATGAGTGAGCTAACTCACATTAATTGCGTTGCGCTCACTGCCCGCTTTCCAGTCGG
GAAACCTGTCGTGCCAGCTGCATTAATGAATCGGCCAACGCGCGGGGAGAGGCGGTTTGCGTATTGGGCG
CTCTTCCGCTTCCTCGCTCACTGACTCGCTGCGCTCGGTCGTTCGGCTGCGGCGAGCGGTATCAGCTCAC
TCAAAGGCGGTAATACGGTTATCCACAGAATCAGGGGATAACGCAGGAAAGAACATGTGAGCAAAAGGCC
AGCAAAAGGCCAGGAACCGTAAAAAGGCCGCGTTGCTGGCGTTTTTCCATAGGCTCCGCCCCCCTGACGA
GCATCACAAAAATCGACGCTCAAGTCAGAGGTGGCGAAACCCGACAGGACTATAAAGATACCAGGCGTTT
CCCCCTGGAAGCTCCCTCGTGCGCTCTCCTGTTCCGACCCTGCCGCTTACCGGATACCTGTCCGCCTTTC
TCCCTTCGGGAAGCGTGGCGCTTTCTCATAGCTCACGCTGTAGGTATCTCAGTTCGGTGTAGGTCGTTCG
CTCCAAGCTGGGCTGTGTGCACGAACCCCCCGTTCAGCCCGACCGCTGCGCCTTATCCGGTAACTATCGT
CTTGAGTCCAACCCGGTAAGACACGACTTATCGCCACTGGCAGCAGCCACTGGTAACAGGATTAGCAGAG
CGAGGTATGTAGGCGGTGCTACAGAGTTCTTGAAGTGGTGGCCTAACTACGGCTACACTAGAAGAACAGT
ATTTGGTATCTGCGCTCTGCTGAAGCCAGTTACCTTCGGAAAAAGAGTTGGTAGCTCTTGATCCGGCAAA
CAAACCACCGCTGGTAGCGGTGGTTTTTTTGTTTGCAAGCAGCAGATTACGCGCAGAAAAAAAGGATCTC
AAGAAGATCCTTTGATCTTTTCTACGGGGTCTGACGCTCAGTGGAACGAAAACTCACGTTAAGGGATTTT
GGTCATGAGATTATCAAAAAGGATCTTCACCTAGATCCTTTTAAATTAAAAATGAAGTTTTAAATCAATC
TAAAGTATATATGAGTAAACTTGGTCTGACAGTTACCAATGCTTAATCAGTGAGGCACCTATCTCAGCGA
TCTGTCTATTTCGTTCATCCATAGTTGCCTGACTCCCCGTCGTGTAGATAACTACGATACGGGAGGGCTT
ACCATCTGGCCCCAGTGCTGCAATGATACCGCGAGACCCACGCTCACCGGCTCCAGATTTATCAGCAATA
AACCAGCCAGCCGGAAGGGCCGAGCGCAGAAGTGGTCCTGCAACTTTATCCGCCTCCATCCAGTCTATTA
ATTGTTGCCGGGAAGCTAGAGTAAGTAGTTCGCCAGTTAATAGTTTGCGCAACGTTGTTGCCATTGCTAC
AGGCATCGTGGTGTCACGCTCGTCGTTTGGTATGGCTTCATTCAGCTCCGGTTCCCAACGATCAAGGCGA
GTTACATGATCCCCCATGTTGTGCAAAAAAGCGGTTAGCTCCTTCGGTCCTCCGATCGTTGTCAGAAGTA
AGTTGGCCGCAGTGTTATCACTCATGGTTATGGCAGCACTGCATAATTCTCTTACTGTCATGCCATCCGT
AAGATGCTTTTCTGTGACTGGTGAGTACTCAACCAAGTCATTCTGAGAATAGTGTATGCGGCGACCGAGT
TGCTCTTGCCCGGCGTCAATACGGGATAATACCGCGCCACATAGCAGAACTTTAAAAGTGCTCATCATTG
GAAAACGTTCTTCGGGGCGAAAACTCTCAAGGATCTTACCGCTGTTGAGATCCAGTTCGATGTAACCCAC
TCGTGCACCCAACTGATCTTCAGCATCTTTTACTTTCACCAGCGTTTCTGGGTGAGCAAAAACAGGAAGG
CAAAATGCCGCAAAAAAGGGAATAAGGGCGACACGGAAATGTTGAATACTCATACTCTTCCTTTTTCAAT
ATTATTGAAGCATTTATCAGGGTTATTGTCTCATGAGCGGATACATATTTGAATGTATTTAGAAAAATAA
ACAAATAGGGGTTCCGCGCACATTTCCCCGAAAAGTGCCACCTGACGTCGACGGATCGGGAGATCAACTT
GTTTATTGCAGCTTATAATGGTTACAAATAAAGCAATAGCATCACAAATTTCACAAATAAAGCATTTTTT
TCACTGCATTCTAGTTGTGGTTTGTCCAAACTCATCAATGTATCTTATCATGTCTGGATCAACTGGATAA
CTCAAGCTAACCAAAATCATCCCAAACTTCCCACCCCATACCCTATTACCACTGCCAATTACCTGTGGTT
TCATTTACTCTAAACCTGTGATTCCTCTGAATTATTTTCATTTTAAAGAAATTGTATTTGTTAAATATGT
ACTACAAACTTAGTAGTTGGAAGGGCTAATTCACTCCCAAAGAAGACAAGATATCCTTGATCTGTGGATC
TACCACACACAAGGCTACTTCCCTGATTAGCAGAACTACACACCAGGGCCAGGGGTCAGATATCCACTGA
CCTTTGGATGGTGCTACAAGCTAGTACCAGTTGAGCCAGATAAGGTAGAAGAGGCCAATAAAGGAGAGAA
CACCAGCTTGTTACACCCTGTGAGCCTGCATGGGATGGATGACCCGGAGAGAGAAGTGTTAGAGTGGAGG
TTTGACAGCCGCCTAGCATTTCATCACGTGGCCCGAGAGCTGCATCCGGAGTACTTCAAGAACTGCTGAT
ATCGAGCTTGCTACAAGGGACTTTCCGCTGGGGACTTTCCAGGGAGGCGTGGCCTGGGCGGGACTGGGGA
GTGGCGAGCCCTCAGATCCTGCATATAAGCAGCTGCTTTTTGCCTGTACTGGGTCTCTCTGGTTAGACCA
GATCTGAGCCTGGGAGCTCTCTGGCTAACTAGGGAACCCACTGCTTAAGCCTCAATAAAGCTTGCCTTGA
GTGCTTCAAGTAGTGTGTGCCCGTCTGTTGTGTGACTCTGGTAACTAGAGATCCCTCAGACCCTTTTAGT
CAGTGTGGAAAATCTCTAGCAGTGGCGCCCGAACAGGGACTTGAAAGCGAAAGGGAAACCAGAGGAGCTC
TCTCGACGCAGGACTCGGCTTGCTGAAGCGCGCACGGCAAGAGGCGAGGGGCGGCGACTGGTGAGTACGC
CAAAAATTTTGACTAGCGGAGGCTAGAAGGAGAGAGATGGGTGCGAGAGCGTCAGTATTAAGCGGGGGAG
AATTAGATCGCGATGGGAAAAAATTCGGTTAAGGCCAGGGGGAAAGAAAAAATATAAATTAAAACATATA
GTATGGGCAAGCAGGGAGCTAGAACGATTCGCAGTTAATCCTGGCCTGTTAGAAACATCAGAAGGCTGTA
GACAAATACTGGGACAGCTACAACCATCCCTTCAGACAGGATCAGAAGAACTTAGATCATTATATAATAC
AGTAGCAACCCTCTATTGTGTGCATCAAAGGATAGAGATAAAAGACACCAAGGAAGCTTTAGACAAGATA
GAGGAAGAGCAAAACAAAAGTAAGACCACCGCACAGCAAGCGGCCGGCCGCTGATCTTCAGACCTGGAGG
AGGAGATATGAGGGACAATTGGAGAAGTGAATTATATAAATATAAAGTAGTAAAAATTGAACCATTAGGA
GTAGCACCCACCAAGGCAAAGAGAAGAGTGGTGCAGAGAGAAAAAAGAGCAGTGGGAATAGGAGCTTTGT
TCCTTGGGTTCTTGGGAGCAGCAGGAAGCACTATGGGCGCAGCGTCAATGACGCTGACGGTACAGGCCAG
ACAATTATTGTCTGGTATAGTGCAGCAGCAGAACAATTTGCTGAGGGCTATTGAGGCGCAACAGCATCTG
TTGCAACTCACAGTCTGGGGCATCAAGCAGCTCCAGGCAAGAATCCTGGCTGTGGAAAGATACCTAAAGG
ATCAACAGCTCCTGGGGATTTGGGGTTGCTCTGGAAAACTCATTTGCACCACTGCTGTGCCTTGGAATGC
TAGTTGGAGTAATAAATCTCTGGAACAGATTTGGAATCACACGACCTGGATGGAGTGGGACAGAGAAATT
AACAATTACACAAGCTTAATACACTCCTTAATTGAAGAATCGCAAAACCAGCAAGAAAAGAATGAACAAG
AATTATTGGAATTAGATAAATGGGCAAGTTTGTGGAATTGGTTTAACATAACAAATTGGCTGTGGTATAT
AAAATTATTCATAATGATAGTAGGAGGCTTGGTAGGTTTAAGAATAGTTTTTGCTGTACTTTCTATAGTG
AATAGAGTTAGGCAGGGATATTCACCATTATCGTTTCAGACCCACCTCCCAACCCCGAGGGGACCCGACA
GGCCCGAAGGAATAGAAGAAGAAGGTGGAGAGAGAGACAGAGACAGATCCATTCGATTAGTGAACGGATC
TCGACGGTATCGCCTTTAAAAGAAAAGGGGGGATTGGGGGGTACAGTGCAGGGGAAAGAATAGTAGACAT
AATAGCAACAGACATACAAACTAAAGAATTACAAAAACAAATTACAAAAATTCAAAATTTTCGGGTTTAT
TACAGGGACAGCAGAGATCCAGTTTATCGATGAGGCCCTTTCGTCTTCACTCGAGGTGCCCGTCAGTGGG
CAGAGCGCACATCGCCCACAGTCCCCGAGAAGTTGGGGGGAGGGGTCGGCAATTGAACCGGTGCCTAGAG
AAGGTGGCGCGGGGTAAACTGGGAAAGTGATGTCGTGTACTGGCTCCGCCTTTTTCCCGAGGGTGGGGGA
GAACCGTATATAAGTGCAGTAGTCGCCGTGAACGTTCTTTTTCGCAACGGGTTTGCCGCCAGAACACAG
Features (pLannotate 1.2.2; 24 found; start..end, strand, type, name):
      1..939     +  intron         EF-1α intron A: intron upstream of the start codon of human EF-1α
    964..1005    +  CDS            V5 tag: epitope tag from simian virus 5
   1027..1380    +  CDS            Bet1: BET1_MOUSE - Experimental evidence at protein level: Swiss-Prot protein existence level 1. Required for vesicular transport from the ER to the Golgi complex. Functions as a SNARE involved in the docking process of ER- derived vesicles with the cis-Golgi membrane (By similarity). From Mus musculus (Mouse).
   1519..2080    +  misc_feature   IRES: internal ribosome entry site (IRES) of the encephalomyocarditis virus (EMCV)
   2083..2682    +  CDS            PuroR: puromycin N-acetyltransferase; pac from Streptomyces alboniger; confers resistance to puromycin
   2706..3294    +  misc_feature   WPRE: woodchuck hepatitis virus posttranscriptional regulatory element
   3311..3829    +  CDS            nef (fragment): NEF_HV1BR - Experimental evidence at protein level: Swiss-Prot protein existence level 1. Extracellular Nef protein targets CD4(+) T-lymphocytes for apoptosis by interacting with CXCR4 surface receptors (PubMed:14990729). From Human immunodeficiency virus type 1 group M subtype B (isolate BRU/LAI) (HIV-1).
   3877..4134    +  LTR            5' LTR (truncated): truncated 5' long terminal repeat (LTR) from HIV-1
   4286..4302    -  protein_bind   lac operator: The lac repressor binds to the lac operator to inhibit transcription in E. coli. This inhibition can be relieved by adding lactose or isopropyl-β-D-thiogalactopyranoside (IPTG). lac repressor encoded by lacI
   4310..4340    -  promoter       lac promoter: promoter for the E. coli lac operon
   4355..4376    -  protein_bind   CAP binding site: CAP binding activates transcription in the presence of cAMP. E. coli catabolite activator protein
   4389..4481    -  CDS            lacI (fragment): lac repressor; lacI; The lac repressor binds to the lac operator to inhibit transcription in E. coli. This inhibition can be relieved by adding lactose or isopropyl-β-D-thiogalactopyranoside (IPTG).
   4664..5252    -  rep_origin     ori: high-copy-number ColE1/pMB1/pBR322/pUC origin of replication
   5423..6283    -  CDS            AmpR: β-lactamase; bla; confers resistance to ampicillin, carbenicillin, and related antibiotics
   6284..6388    -  promoter       AmpR promoter: bla
   6436..6570    +  polyA_signal   SV40 poly(A) signal: SV40 polyadenylation signal
   6737..7066    +  CDS            nef (fragment): NEF_HV1BR - Experimental evidence at protein level: Swiss-Prot protein existence level 1. Extracellular Nef protein targets CD4(+) T-lymphocytes for apoptosis by interacting with CXCR4 surface receptors (PubMed:14990729). From Human immunodeficiency virus type 1 group M subtype B (isolate BRU/LAI) (HIV-1).
   7114..7371    +  LTR            5' LTR (truncated): truncated 5' long terminal repeat (LTR) from HIV-1
   7418..7543    +  misc_feature   HIV-1 Ψ: packaging signal of human immunodeficiency virus type 1
   7527..7865    +  CDS            HIV-1 gag (fragment): gag protein from human immunodeficiency virus 1; gag
   8040..8273    +  misc_feature   RRE: The Rev response element (RRE) of HIV-1 allows for Rev-dependent mRNA export from the nucleus to the cytoplasm.
   8650..8750    +  CDS            Rev (fragment): human immunodeficiency virus 1 (HIV-1) Rev protein; rev; enhances nuclear export of unspliced and incompletely spliced viral mRNAs
   8765..8880    +  misc_feature   cPPT/CTS: central polypurine tract and central termination sequence of HIV-1 (lacking the first T)
   8958..9169    +  promoter       EF-1α core promoter: core promoter for human elongation factor EF-1α
