>Addgene plasmid #120243 | pLV-EF1a-V5-Bet1 | analyzer sequence | sequence record 227947
TGGAAGGGCTAATTCACTCCCAAAGAAGACAAGATATCCTTGATCTGTGGATCTACCACACACAAGGCTA
CTTCCCTGATTAGCAGAACTACACACCAGGGCCAGGGGTCAGATATCCACTGACCTTTGGATGGTGCTAC
AAGCTAGTACCAGTTGAGCCAGATAAGGTAGAAGAGGCCAATAAAGGAGAGAACACCAGCTTGTTACACC
CTGTGAGCCTGCATGGGATGGATGACCCGGAGAGAGAAGTGTTAGAGTGGAGGTTTGACAGCCGCCTAGC
ATTTCATCACGTGGCCCGAGAGCTGCATCCGGAGTACTTCAAGAACTGCTGATATCGAGCTTGCTACAAG
GGACTTTCCGCTGGGGACTTTCCAGGGAGGCGTGGCCTGGGCGGGACTGGGGAGTGGCGAGCCCTCAGAT
CCTGCATATAAGCAGCTGCTTTTTGCCTGTACTGGGTCTCTCTGGTTAGACCAGATCTGAGCCTGGGAGC
TCTCTGGCTAACTAGGGAACCCACTGCTTAAGCCTCAATAAAGCTTGCCTTGAGTGCTTCAAGTAGTGTG
TGCCCGTCTGTTGTGTGACTCTGGTAACTAGAGATCCCTCAGACCCTTTTAGTCAGTGTGGAAAATCTCT
AGCAGTGGCGCCCGAACAGGGACTTGAAAGCGAAAGGGAAACCAGAGGAGCTCTCTCGACGCAGGACTCG
GCTTGCTGAAGCGCGCACGGCAAGAGGCGAGGGGCGGCGACTGGTGAGTACGCCAAAAATTTTGACTAGC
GGAGGCTAGAAGGAGAGAGATGGGTGCGAGAGCGTCAGTATTAAGCGGGGGAGAATTAGATCGCGATGGG
AAAAAATTCGGTTAAGGCCAGGGGGAAAGAAAAAATATAAATTAAAACATATAGTATGGGCAAGCAGGGA
GCTAGAACGATTCGCAGTTAATCCTGGCCTGTTAGAAACATCAGAAGGCTGTAGACAAATACTGGGACAG
CTACAACCATCCCTTCAGACAGGATCAGAAGAACTTAGATCATTATATAATACAGTAGCAACCCTCTATT
GTGTGCATCAAAGGATAGAGATAAAAGACACCAAGGAAGCTTTAGACAAGATAGAGGAAGAGCAAAACAA
AAGTAAGACCACCGCACAGCAAGCGGCCGGCCGCTGATCTTCAGACCTGGAGGAGGAGATATGAGGGACA
ATTGGAGAAGTGAATTATATAAATATAAAGTAGTAAAAATTGAACCATTAGGAGTAGCACCCACCAAGGC
AAAGAGAAGAGTGGTGCAGAGAGAAAAAAGAGCAGTGGGAATAGGAGCTTTGTTCCTTGGGTTCTTGGGA
GCAGCAGGAAGCACTATGGGCGCAGCGTCAATGACGCTGACGGTACAGGCCAGACAATTATTGTCTGGTA
TAGTGCAGCAGCAGAACAATTTGCTGAGGGCTATTGAGGCGCAACAGCATCTGTTGCAACTCACAGTCTG
GGGCATCAAGCAGCTCCAGGCAAGAATCCTGGCTGTGGAAAGATACCTAAAGGATCAACAGCTCCTGGGG
ATTTGGGGTTGCTCTGGAAAACTCATTTGCACCACTGCTGTGCCTTGGAATGCTAGTTGGAGTAATAAAT
CTCTGGAACAGATTTGGAATCACACGACCTGGATGGAGTGGGACAGAGAAATTAACAATTACACAAGCTT
AATACACTCCTTAATTGAAGAATCGCAAAACCAGCAAGAAAAGAATGAACAAGAATTATTGGAATTAGAT
AAATGGGCAAGTTTGTGGAATTGGTTTAACATAACAAATTGGCTGTGGTATATAAAATTATTCATAATGA
TAGTAGGAGGCTTGGTAGGTTTAAGAATAGTTTTTGCTGTACTTTCTATAGTGAATAGAGTTAGGCAGGG
ATATTCACCATTATCGTTTCAGACCCACCTCCCAACCCCGAGGGGACCCGACAGGCCCGAAGGAATAGAA
GAAGAAGGTGGAGAGAGAGACAGAGACAGATCCATTCGATTAGTGAACGGATCTCGACGGTATCGCCTTT
AAAAGAAAAGGGGGGATTGGGGGGTACAGTGCAGGGGAAAGAATAGTAGACATAATAGCAACAGACATAC
AAACTAAAGAACTACAAAAACAAATTACAAAAATTCAAAATTTTCGGGTTTATTACAGGGACAGCAGAGA
TCCAGTTTATCGATGAGGCCCTTTCGTCTTCACTCGAGGTGCCCGTCAGTGGGCAGAGCGCACATCGCCC
ACAGTCCCCGAGAAGTTGGGGGGAGGGGTCGGCAATTGAACCGGTGCCTAGAGAAGGTGGCGCGGGGTAA
ACTGGGAAAGTGATGTCGTGTACTGGCTCCGCCTTTTTCCCGAGGGTGGGGGAGAACCGTATATAAGTGC
AGTAGTCGCCGTGAACGTTCTTTTTCGCAACGGGTTTGCCGCCAGAACACAGGTAAGTGCCGTGTGTGGT
TCCCGCGGGCCTGGCCTCTTTACGGGTTATGGCCCTTGCGTGCCTTGAATTACTTCCACCTGGCTGCAGT
ACGTGATTCTTGATCCCGAGCTTCGGGTTGGAAGTGGGTGGGAGAGTTCGAGGCCTTGCGCTTAAGGAGC
CCCTTCGCCTCGTGCTTGAGTTGAGGCCTGGCCTGGGCGCTGGGGCCGCCGCGTGCGAATCTGGTGGCAC
CTTCGCGCCTGTCTCGCTGCTTTCGATAAGTCTCTAGCCATTTAAAATTTTTGATGACCTGCTGCGACGC
TTTTTTTCTGGCAAGATAGTCTTGTAAATGCGGGCCAAGATCTGCACACTGGTATTTCGGTTTTTGGGGC
CGCGGGCGGCGACGGGGCCCGTGCGTCCCAGCGCACATGTTCGGCGAGGCGGGGCCTGCGAGCGCGGCCA
CCGAGAATCGGACGGGGGTAGTCTCAAGCTGGCCGGCCTGCTCTGGTGCCTGGCCTCGCGCCGCCGTGTA
TCGCCCCGCCCTGGGCGGCAAGGCTGGCCCGGTCGGCACCAGTTGCGTGAGCGGAAAGATGGCCGCTTCC
CGGCCCTGCTGCAGGGAGCTCAAAATGGAGGACGCGGCGCTCGGGAGAGCGGGCGGGTGAGTCACCCACA
CAAAGGAAAAGGGCCTTTCCGTCCTCAGCCGTCGCTTCATGTGACTCCACGGAGTACCGGGCGCCGTCCA
GGCACCTCGATTAGTTCTCGAGCTTTTGGAGTACGTCGTCTTTAGGTTGGGGGGAGGGGTTTTATGCGAT
GGAGTTTCCCCACACTGAGTGGGTGGAGACTGAAGTTAGGCCAGCTTGGCACTTGATGTAATTCTCCTTG
GAATTTGCCCTTTTTGAGTTTGGATCTTGGTTCATTCTCAAGCCTCAGACAGTGGTTCAAAGTTTTTTTC
TTCCATTTCAGGTGTCGTGAGGATCCGCCGCCATGGGTAAGCCTATCCCTAACCCTCTCCTCGGTCTCGA
TTCTACGGGGGGCGGAGGGGGTGGGCCCATGAGGCGTGCAGGCCTGGGTGATGGAGCACCTCCTGGCAGC
TATGGGAACTATGGCTATGCCAATACTGGTTATAATGCTTGTGAAGAAGAGAATGACAGACTCACTGAAA
GTCTGAGAAGCAAAGTAACGGCTATAAAATCTCTTTCCATTGAAATAGGCCATGAAGTTAAAAATCAAAA
CAAACTATTAGCTGAAATGGATTCACAATTTGATTCTACAACTGGATTTCTAGGTAAAACCATGGGAAGA
CTGAAGATTTTGTCCAGAGGGAGCCAAACAAAATTGCTATGCTATATGATGCTGTTTTCATTGTTTGTCT
TTTTTGTCATTTATTGGATTATTAAACTGAGGTAATGGGCCGCGACGATGTTTAAACTTCGAAACGCGTG
AATTCCTCGAGGGCGGCCGCTCTAGAGTCGACGGGCCGCGGTAACAATTGTTAACTAACTTAAGCTAGCA
ACGGTTTCCCTCTAGCGGGATCAATTCCGCCCCCCCCCCCTAACGTTACTGGCCGAAGCCGCTTGGAATA
AGGCCGGTGTGCGTTTGTCTATATGTTATTTTCCACCATATTGCCGTCTTTTGGCAATGTGAGGGCCCGG
AAACCTGGCCCTGTCTTCTTGACGAGCATTCCTAGGGGTCTTTCCCCTCTCGCCAAAGGAATGCAAGGTC
TGTTGAATGTCGTGAAGGAAGCAGTTCCTCTGGAAGCTTCTTGAAGACAAACAACGTCTGTAGCGACCCT
TTGCAGGCAGCGGAACCCCCCACCTGGCGACAGGTGCCTCTGCGGCCAAAAGCCACGTGTATAAGATACA
CCTGCAAAGGCGGCACAACCCCAGTGCCACGTTGTGAGTTGGATAGTTGTGGAAAGAGTCAAATGGCTCT
CCTCAAGCGTATTCAACAAGGGGCTGAAGGATGCCCAGAAGGTACCCCATTGTATGGGATCTGATCTGGG
GCCTCGGTGCACATGCTTTACATGTGTTTAGTCGAGGTTAAAAAAACGTCTAGGCCCCCCGAACCACGGG
GACGTGGTTTTCCTTTGAAAAACACGATAATACCATGACCGAGTACAAGCCCACGGTGCGCCTCGCCACC
CGCGACGACGTCCCCAGGGCCGTACGCACCCTCGCCGCCGCGTTCGCCGACTACCCCGCCACGCGCCACA
CCGTCGATCCGGACCGCCACATCGAGCGGGTCACCGAGCTGCAAGAACTCTTCCTCACGCGCGTCGGGCT
CGACATCGGCAAGGTGTGGGTCGCGGACGACGGCGCCGCGGTGGCGGTCTGGACCACGCCGGAGAGCGTC
GAAGCGGGGGCGGTGTTCGCCGAGATCGGCCCGCGCATGGCCGAGTTGAGCGGTTCCCGGCTGGCCGCGC
AGCAACAGATGGAAGGCCTCCTGGCGCCGCACCGGCCCAAGGAGCCCGCGTGGTTCCTGGCCACCGTCGG
CGTCTCGCCCGACCACCAGGGCAAGGGTCTGGGCAGCGCCGTCGTGCTCCCCGGAGTGGAGGCGGCCGAG
CGCGCCGGGGTGCCCGCCTTCCTGGAGACCTCCGCGCCCCGCAACCTCCCCTTCTACGAGCGGCTCGGCT
TCACCGTCACCGCCGACGTCGAGGTGCCCGAAGGACCGCGCACCTGGTGCATGACCCGCAAGCCCGGTGC
CTGACCCGGGCGGGGCGCGTCTGGAACAATCAACCTCTGGATTACAAAATTTGTGAAAGATTGACTGGTA
TTCTTAACTATGTTGCTCCTTTTACGCTATGTGGATACGCTGCTTTAATGCCTTTGTATCATGCTATTGC
TTCCCGTATGGCTTTCATTTTCTCCTCCTTGTATAAATCCTGGTTGCTGTCTCTTTATGAGGAGTTGTGG
CCCGTTGTCAGGCAACGTGGCGTGGTGTGCACTGTGTTTGCTGACGCAACCCCCACTGGTTGGGGCATTG
CCACCACCTGTCAGCTCCTTTCCGGGACTTTCGCTTTCCCCCTCCCTATTGCCACGGCGGAACTCATCGC
CGCCTGCCTTGCCCGCTGCTGGACAGGGGCTCGGCTGTTGGGCACTGACAATTCCGTGGTGTTGTCGGGG
AAGCTGACGTCCTTTCCATGGCTGCTCGCCTGTGTTGCCACCTGGATTCTGCGCGGGACGTCCTTCTGCT
ACGTCCCTTCGGCCCTCAATCCAGCGGACCTTCCTTCCCGCGGCCTGCTGCCGGCTCTGCGGCCTCTTCC
GCGTCTTCGCCTTCGCCCTCAGACGAGTCGGATCTCCCTTTGGGCCGCCTCCCCGCCTGGAATTAATTCT
GCAGTCGAGACCTAGAAAAACATGGAGCAATCACAAGTAGCAATACAGCAGCTACCAATGCTGATTGTGC
CTGGCTAGAAGCACAAGAGGAGGAGGAGGTGGGTTTTTCCAGTCACACCTCAGGTACCTTTAAGACCAAT
GACTTACAAGGCAGCTGTAGATCTTAGCCACTTTTTAAAAGAAAAGAGGGGACTGGAAGGGCTAATTCAC
TCCCAACGAAGACAAGATATCCTTGATCTGTGGATCTACCACACACAAGGCTACTTCCCTGATTAGCAGA
ACTACACACCAGGGCCAGGGGTCAGATATCCACTGACCTTTGGATGGTGCTACAAGCTAGTACCAGTTGA
GCCAGATAAGGTAGAAGAGGCCAATAAAGGAGAGAACACCAGCTTGTTACACCCTGTGAGCCTGCATGGG
ATGGATGACCCGGAGAGAGAAGTGTTAGAGTGGAGGTTTGACAGCCGCCTAGCATTTCATCACGTGGCCC
GAGAGCTGCATCCGGAGTACTTCAAGAACTGCTGATATCGAGCTTGCTACAAGGGACTTTCCGCTGGGGA
CTTTCCAGGGAGGCGTGGCCTGGGCGGGACTGGGGAGTGGCGAGCCCTCAGATCCTGCATATAAGCAGCT
GCTTTTTGCCTGTACTGGGTCTCTCTGGTTAGACCAGATCTGAGCCTGGGAGCTCTCTGGCTAACTAGGG
AACCCACTGCTTAAGCCTCAATAAAGCTTGCCTTGAGTGCTTCAAGTAGTGTGTGCCCGTCTGTTGTGTG
ACTCTGGTAACTAGAGATCCCTCAGACCCTTTTAGTCAGTGTGGAAAATCTCTAGCAGTAGTAGTTCATG
TCATCTTATTATTCAGTATTTATAACTTGCAAAGAAATGAATATCAGAGAGTGAGAGGCCTTGACATTGC
TAGCGTTTTACCGTCGACCTCTAGCTAGAGCTTGGCGTAATCATGGTCATAGCTGTTTCCTGTGTGAAAT
TGTTATCCGCTCACAATTCCACACAACATACGAGCCGGAAGCATAAAGTGTAAAGCCTGGGGTGCCTAAT
GAGTGAGCTAACTCACATTAATTGCGTTGCGCTCACTGCCCGCTTTCCAGTCGGGAAACCTGTCGTGCCA
GCTGCATTAATGAATCGGCCAACGCGCGGGGAGAGGCGGTTTGCGTATTGGGCGCTCTTCCGCTTCCTCG
CTCACTGACTCGCTGCGCTCGGTCGTTCGGCTGCGGCGAGCGGTATCAGCTCACTCAAAGGCGGTAATAC
GGTTATCCACAGAATCAGGGGATAACGCAGGAAAGAACATGTGAGCAAAAGGCCAGCAAAAGGCCAGGAA
CCGTAAAAAGGCCGCGTTGCTGGCGTTTTTCCATAGGCTCCGCCCCCCTGACGAGCATCACAAAAATCGA
CGCTCAAGTCAGAGGTGGCGAAACCCGACAGGACTATAAAGATACCAGGCGTTTCCCCCTGGAAGCTCCC
TCGTGCGCTCTCCTGTTCCGACCCTGCCGCTTACCGGATACCTGTCCGCCTTTCTCCCTTCGGGAAGCGT
GGCGCTTTCTCATAGCTCACGCTGTAGGTATCTCAGTTCGGTGTAGGTCGTTCGCTCCAAGCTGGGCTGT
GTGCACGAACCCCCCGTTCAGCCCGACCGCTGCGCCTTATCCGGTAACTATCGTCTTGAGTCCAACCCGG
TAAGACACGACTTATCGCCACTGGCAGCAGCCACTGGTAACAGGATTAGCAGAGCGAGGTATGTAGGCGG
TGCTACAGAGTTCTTGAAGTGGTGGCCTAACTACGGCTACACTAGAAGAACAGTATTTGGTATCTGCGCT
CTGCTGAAGCCAGTTACCTTCGGAAAAAGAGTTGGTAGCTCTTGATCCGGCAAACAAACCACCGCTGGTA
GCGGTTTTTTTGTTTGCAAGCAGCAGATTACGCGCAGAAAAAAAGGATCTCAAGAAGATCCTTTGATCTT
TTCTACGGGGTCTGACGCTCAGTGGAACGAAAACTCACGTTAAGGGATTTTGGTCATGAGATTATCAAAA
AGGATCTTCACCTAGATCCTTTTAAATTAAAAATGAAGTTTTAAATCAATCTAAAGTATATATGAGTAAA
CTTGGTCTGACAGTTACCAATGCTTAATCAGTGAGGCACCTATCTCAGCGATCTGTCTATTTCGTTCATC
CATAGTTGCCTGACTCCCCGTCGTGTAGATAACTACGATACGGGAGGGCTTACCATCTGGCCCCAGTGCT
GCAATGATACCGCGAGACCCACGCTCACCGGCTCCAGATTTATCAGCAATAAACCAGCCAGCCGGAAGGG
CCGAGCGCAGAAGTGGTCCTGCAACTTTATCCGCCTCCATCCAGTCTATTAATTGTTGCCGGGAAGCTAG
AGTAAGTAGTTCGCCAGTTAATAGTTTGCGCAACGTTGTTGCCATTGCTACAGGCATCGTGGTGTCACGC
TCGTCGTTTGGTATGGCTTCATTCAGCTCCGGTTCCCAACGATCAAGGCGAGTTACATGATCCCCCATGT
TGTGCAAAAAAGCGGTTAGCTCCTTCGGTCCTCCGATCGTTGTCAGAAGTAAGTTGGCCGCAGTGTTATC
ACTCATGGTTATGGCAGCACTGCATAATTCTCTTACTGTCATGCCATCCGTAAGATGCTTTTCTGTGACT
GGTGAGTACTCAACCAAGTCATTCTGAGAATAGTGTATGCGGCGACCGAGTTGCTCTTGCCCGGCGTCAA
TACGGGATAATACCGCGCCACATAGCAGAACTTTAAAAGTGCTCATCATTGGAAAACGTTCTTCGGGGCG
AAAACTCTCAAGGATCTTACCGCTGTTGAGATCCAGTTCGATGTAACCCACTCGTGCACCCAACTGATCT
TCAGCATCTTTTACTTTCACCAGCGTTTCTGGGTGAGCAAAAACAGGAAGGCAAAATGCCGCAAAAAAGG
GAATAAGGGCGACACGGAAATGTTGAATACTCATACTCTTCCTTTTTCAATATTATTGAAGCATTTATCA
GGGTTATTGTCTCATGAGCGGATACATATTTGAATGTATTTAGAAAAATAAACAAATAGGGGTTCCGCGC
ACATTTCCCCGAAAAGTGCCACCTGACGTCGACGGATCGGGAGATCAACTTGTTTATTGCAGCTTATAAT
GGTTACAAATAAAGCAATAGCATCACAAATTTCACAAATAAAGCATTTTTTTCACTGCATTCTAGTTGTG
GTTTGTCCAAACTCATCAATGTATCTTATCATGTCTGGATCAACTGGATAACTCAAGCTAACCAAAATCA
TCCCAAACTTCCCACCCCATACCCTATTACCACTGCCAATTACCTAGTGGTTTCATTTACTCTAAACCTG
TGATTCCTCTGAATTATTTTCATTTTAAAGAAATTGTATTTGTTAAATATGTACTACAAACTTAGTAGTT
TTTAAAGAAATTGTATTTGTTAAATATGTACTACAAACTTAGTAGT
Features (pLannotate 1.2.2; 25 found; start..end, strand, type, name):
    377..634     +  LTR            5' LTR (truncated): truncated 5' long terminal repeat (LTR) from HIV-1
    681..806     +  misc_feature   HIV-1 Ψ: packaging signal of human immunodeficiency virus type 1
    790..1128    +  CDS            HIV-1 gag (fragment): gag protein from human immunodeficiency virus 1; gag
   1303..1536    +  misc_feature   RRE: The Rev response element (RRE) of HIV-1 allows for Rev-dependent mRNA export from the nucleus to the cytoplasm.
   1913..2013    +  CDS            Rev (fragment): human immunodeficiency virus 1 (HIV-1) Rev protein; rev; enhances nuclear export of unspliced and incompletely spliced viral mRNAs
   2028..2144    +  misc_feature   cPPT/CTS: central polypurine tract and central termination sequence of HIV-1
   2221..2432    +  promoter       EF-1α core promoter: core promoter for human elongation factor EF-1α
   2433..3371    +  intron         EF-1α intron A: intron upstream of the start codon of human EF-1α
   3396..3437    +  CDS            V5 tag: epitope tag from simian virus 5
   3459..3812    +  CDS            Bet1: BET1_MOUSE - Experimental evidence at protein level: Swiss-Prot protein existence level 1. Required for vesicular transport from the ER to the Golgi complex. Functions as a SNARE involved in the docking process of ER- derived vesicles with the cis-Golgi membrane (By similarity). From Mus musculus (Mouse).
   3951..4512    +  misc_feature   IRES: internal ribosome entry site (IRES) of the encephalomyocarditis virus (EMCV)
   4515..5114    +  CDS            PuroR: puromycin N-acetyltransferase; pac from Streptomyces alboniger; confers resistance to puromycin
   5138..5726    +  misc_feature   WPRE: woodchuck hepatitis virus posttranscriptional regulatory element
   5743..5847    +  CDS            nef (fragment): NEF_HV1Z2 - Experimental evidence at protein level: Swiss-Prot protein existence level 1. Extracellular Nef protein targets CD4(+) T-lymphocytes for apoptosis by interacting with CXCR4 surface receptors. From Human immunodeficiency virus type 1 group M subtype D (isolate Z2/CDC-Z34) (HIV-1).
   5846..6262    +  CDS            nef (fragment): NEF_HV1BR - Experimental evidence at protein level: Swiss-Prot protein existence level 1. Extracellular Nef protein targets CD4(+) T-lymphocytes for apoptosis by interacting with CXCR4 surface receptors (PubMed:14990729). From Human immunodeficiency virus type 1 group M subtype B (isolate BRU/LAI) (HIV-1).
   6310..6567    +  LTR            5' LTR (truncated): truncated 5' long terminal repeat (LTR) from HIV-1
   6720..6736    -  protein_bind   lac operator: The lac repressor binds to the lac operator to inhibit transcription in E. coli. This inhibition can be relieved by adding lactose or isopropyl-β-D-thiogalactopyranoside (IPTG). lac repressor encoded by lacI
   6744..6774    -  promoter       lac promoter: promoter for the E. coli lac operon
   6789..6810    -  protein_bind   CAP binding site: CAP binding activates transcription in the presence of cAMP. E. coli catabolite activator protein
   6823..6915    -  CDS            lacI (fragment): lac repressor; lacI; The lac repressor binds to the lac operator to inhibit transcription in E. coli. This inhibition can be relieved by adding lactose or isopropyl-β-D-thiogalactopyranoside (IPTG).
   7098..7683    -  rep_origin     ori: high-copy-number ColE1/pMB1/pBR322/pUC origin of replication
   7854..8714    -  CDS            AmpR: β-lactamase; bla; confers resistance to ampicillin, carbenicillin, and related antibiotics
   8715..8819    -  promoter       AmpR promoter: bla
   8867..9001    +  polyA_signal   SV40 poly(A) signal: SV40 polyadenylation signal
   9216..329     +  CDS            nef (fragment) (across the origin): NEF_HV1BR - Experimental evidence at protein level: Swiss-Prot protein existence level 1. Extracellular Nef protein targets CD4(+) T-lymphocytes for apoptosis by interacting with CXCR4 surface receptors (PubMed:14990729). From Human immunodeficiency virus type 1 group M subtype B (isolate BRU/LAI) (HIV-1).
