[The description below was written by a language model from this plasmid's Addgene catalogue record and pLannotate feature annotations shown in this document.]
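Description:
pLV-EF1a-V5-Bet1 is an HIV-1-based lentiviral transfer plasmid built on the pLV-EF1a-IRES-Puro backbone for expressing epitope-tagged mouse Bet1 in mammalian cells. It is propagated in E. coli through a high-copy ColE1/pUC-type origin with ampicillin selection from the β-lactamase gene. A recombination-stabilising strain is recorded for growth, as is usual for plasmids carrying repeated LTR sequences. The viral portion is flanked by two LTR-derived regions, each annotated as a truncated HIV-1 LTR with adjoining nef-derived sequence. Between them lie the Ψ packaging signal with a gag fragment, the Rev response element for Rev-dependent nuclear export of the genomic RNA, and the cPPT/CTS, which promotes nuclear import of the reverse-transcribed genome. Remnants of a lac promoter/operator region and an SV40 polyadenylation signal sit in the bacterial backbone outside the viral unit.

The payload is a single bicistronic cassette driven by the human EF-1α core promoter with its intron A, giving strong constitutive expression in many cell types. The first cistron encodes Bet1, a SNARE protein involved in docking ER-derived vesicles at the cis-Golgi, fused at its N-terminus to a V5 tag for detection or immunoprecipitation. An EMCV IRES then directs translation of puromycin N-acetyltransferase from the same transcript, so puromycin-resistant cells should also express the tagged protein. A WPRE downstream enhances transcript stability and expression. The two feature tables, from a full sequencing result and an analyzer record, differ slightly in length and start point but show the same element order. The construct serves to make virus for stable V5-Bet1 expression. The record does not specify a particular experimental application.
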