Addgene plasmid #120243: pLV-EF1a-V5-Bet1
Purpose: Expresses V5-tagged Bet1 in lentiviral vector
Depositing lab: Larry Gerace. Depositing organization: Scripps California (The Scripps Research Institute).
Backbone
  Vector backbone: pLV-EF1a-IRES-Puro
  Vector type: Lentiviral
  Selectable markers: Puromycin
Growth in bacteria
  Bacterial resistance: Ampicillin, 100 μg/mL
  Growth temperature: 30°C
  Growth strain: NEB Stable
  Copy number: High Copy
Gene/Insert
  Gene/Insert name: Bet1
  Species: M. musculus (mouse)
  Entrez Gene: Bet1 (a.k.a. AW555236, Bet-1)
  Promoter: EF1a
  Tag / fusion protein: V5 (N terminal on insert)
  Cloning method: Ligation Independent Cloning
Terms and licenses: Academic/Nonprofit Terms; Industry Terms: Not Available to Industry
How to cite: pLV-EF1a-V5-Bet1 was a gift from Larry Gerace (Addgene plasmid # 120243 ; http://n2t.net/addgene:120243 ; RRID:Addgene_120243)
